Addgene plasmid #136698: pCk4
Purpose: Acceptor plasmid for odd level position 4, lacZ blue-white screening.
Depositing lab: Nicola Patron. Depositing organization: Earlham Institute. Publication: Systematic tools for reprogramming plant gene expression in a simple model, Marchantia polymorpha. Sauret-Gueto S, Frangedakis E, Silvestri L, Rebmann M, Tomaselli M, Markel K, Delmans M, West A, Patron NJ, Haseloff J. ACS Synth Biol. 2020 Mar 12. doi: 10.1021/acssynbio.9b00511. PubMed 32163700.
Backbone
  Vector backbone: pDGB3_Omega1_domesticated
  Vector type: Plant Expression, Synthetic Biology
Growth in bacteria
  Bacterial resistance: Kanamycin, 50 μg/mL
  Growth temperature: 37°C
  Growth strain: DH5alpha
  Copy number: High Copy
Gene/Insert
  Gene/Insert name: lacZ
  Mutation: BsaI/ SapI domesticated
  Cloning method: Restriction Enzyme; 5′ cloning site BsaI (destroyed during cloning); 3′ cloning site BsaI (destroyed during cloning)
  Sequencing primers: 5′ n/a
Terms and licenses: Academic/Nonprofit Terms; Industry Terms: Not Available to Industry
Depositor comments: Please visit https://www.biorxiv.org/content/10.1101/2020.02.29.971002v1 for bioRxiv preprint.
How to cite: pCk4 was a gift from Nicola Patron (Addgene plasmid # 136698 ; http://n2t.net/addgene:136698 ; RRID:Addgene_136698)
