[The description below was written by a language model from this plasmid's Addgene catalogue record and pLannotate feature annotations shown in this document.]
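Description:
pCk4 is a binary acceptor plasmid for hierarchical Type IIS DNA assembly, built on a domesticated pDGB3_Omega1 backbone and catalogued as a plant expression and synthetic biology vector. It was deposited as part of a toolkit for reprogramming gene expression in the liverwort Marchantia polymorpha. Its stated role is to receive assemblies at position 4 of odd-numbered assembly levels. The 6,973 nt sequence carries two replication systems. A high-copy ColE1/pUC-type origin, with an associated pBR322 bom region and a rop remnant, supports propagation in E. coli. The pVS1 oriV with its RepA replication protein and StaA stability protein is the module commonly used to maintain binary vectors in Agrobacterium. Selection in bacteria is by kanamycin, through the aph(3')-Ia KanR gene.

The payload lies between the nopaline C58-type left and right T-DNA border repeats. It is a lacZα screening cassette made up of the CAP binding site, lac promoter, lac operator, a pUC18/19 multiple cloning site and the lacZα fragment, flanked by small lacI and bom remnants. The record states that the insert has been domesticated to remove internal BsaI and SapI sites, and that BsaI is the cloning enzyme at both ends, with the sites destroyed during cloning. In an assembly reaction, incoming parts replace the lacZα cassette. Correct recombinants therefore appear as white colonies against the blue colonies of uncut acceptor on indicator plates. The annotated T-DNA contains no plant promoter, plant selection marker or reporter, so these elements would have to come from the assembled parts, which end up between the borders ready for Agrobacterium-mediated transfer into plant tissue.
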