Features (pLannotate 1.2.2; 17 found; start..end, strand, type, name):
    433..457     +  misc_feature   LB T-DNA repeat: left border repeat from nopaline C58 T-DNA
    569..668     +  misc_feature   bom (fragment): basis of mobility region from pBR322
    677..832     -  CDS            lacZα (fragment): LacZα fragment of β-galactosidase; lacZ fragment
    829..885     +  misc_feature   MCS: pUC18/19 multiple cloning site
    922..938     -  protein_bind   lac operator: The lac repressor binds to the lac operator to inhibit transcription in E. coli. This inhibition can be relieved by adding lactose or isopropyl-β-D-thiogalactopyranoside (IPTG). lac repressor encoded by lacI
    946..976     -  promoter       lac promoter: promoter for the E. coli lac operon
    991..1012    -  protein_bind   CAP binding site: CAP binding activates transcription in the presence of cAMP. E. coli catabolite activator protein
   1025..1066    -  CDS            lacI (fragment): lac repressor; lacI; The lac repressor binds to the lac operator to inhibit transcription in E. coli. This inhibition can be relieved by adding lactose or isopropyl-β-D-thiogalactopyranoside (IPTG).
   1096..1120    +  misc_feature   RB T-DNA repeat: right border repeat from nopaline C58 T-DNA
   1460..1861    +  CDS            Y4CG_SINFN (fragment): Protein inferred from homology: Swiss-Prot protein existence level 3. From Sinorhizobium fredii (strain NBRC 101917 / NGR234).
   2421..3050    +  CDS            pVS1 StaA: stability protein from the Pseudomonas plasmid pVS1 (Heeb et al., 2000)
   3479..4552    +  CDS            pVS1 RepA: replication protein from the Pseudomonas plasmid pVS1 (Heeb et al., 2000)
   4618..4812    +  rep_origin     pVS1 oriV: origin of replication for the Pseudomonas plasmid pVS1 (Heeb et al., 2000)
   5015..5054    +  CDS            rop (fragment): Rop protein, which maintains plasmids at low copy number; rop
   5156..5296    +  misc_feature   bom: basis of mobility region from pBR322
   5482..6070    -  rep_origin     ori: high-copy-number ColE1/pMB1/pBR322/pUC origin of replication
   6158..6973    -  CDS            KanR: aminoglycoside phosphotransferase; aph(3')-Ia; confers resistance to kanamycin in bacteria or G418 (Geneticin®) in eukaryotes
>Addgene plasmid #136698 | pCk4 | addgene full sequence | sequence record 275969 | Addgene NGS Result
AACAGAACTTATTATTTCCTTCCTCTTTTCTACAGTATTTAAAGATACCCCAAGAAGCTAATTATAACAA
GACGAACTCCAATTCACTGTTCCTTGCATTCTAAAACCTTAAATACCAGAAAACAGCTTTTTCAAAGTTG
TTTTCAAAGTTGGCGTATAACATAGTATCGACGGAGCCGATTTTGAAACCGCGGTGATCACAGGCAGCAA
CGCTCTGTCATCGTTACAATCAACATGCTACCCTCCGCGAGATCATCCGTGTTTCAAACCCGGCAGCTTA
GTTGCCGTTCTTCCGAATAGCATCGGTAACATGAGCAAAGTCTGCCGCCTTACAACGGCTCTCCCGCTGA
CGCCGTCCCGGACTGATGGGCTGCCTGTATCGAGTGGTGATTTTGTGCCGAGCTGCCGGTCGGGGAGCTG
TTGGCTGGCTGGTGGCAGGATATATTGTGGTGTAAACATAACGAATTGCTCTTCACAGAGGAGAGAGACC
CACAGCTTGTCTGTAAGCGGATGCCGGGAGCAGACAAGCCCGTCAGGGCGCGTCAGCGGGTGTTGGCGGG
TGTCGGGGCTGGCTTAACTATGCGGCATCAGAGCAGATTGTACTGAGAGTGCACCATATGCGGTGTGAAA
TACCGCACAGATGCGTAAGGAGAAAATACCGCATCAGGCGCTCATCCGCCATTCAGGCTGCGCAACTGTT
GGGAAGGGCGATCGGCGCAGGCCTCTTCGCTATTACGCCAGCTGGCGAAAGGGGGATGTGCTGCAAGGCG
ATTAAGTTGGGTAACGCCAGGGTTTTCCCAGTCACGACGTTGTAAAACGACGGCCAGTGAATTCGAGCTC
GGTACCCGGGGATCCTCTAGAGTCGACCTGCAGGCATGCAAGCTTGGCGTAATCATGGTCATAGCTGTTT
CCTGTGTGAAATTGTTATCCGCTCACAATTCCACACAACATACGAGCCGGAAGCATATAGTGTAAAGCCT
GGGGTGCCTAATGAGTGAGCTAACTCACATTAATTGCGTTGCGCTCACTGCCCGCTTTCCAGTCGGGAAA
CCTGTCGTGCCAGCTGGGGTCTCTCGCTAGGTTGAAGAGCAATTCTGACAGGATATATTGGCGGGTAAAC
CTAAGAGAAAAGAGCGTTTATTAGAATAATCGGATATTTAAAAGGGCGTGAAAAGGTTTATCCGTTCGTC
CATTTGTATGTGCATGCCAACCACAGGGTTCCCCTCGGGATCAAAGTACTTTGATCCAACCCCTCCGCTG
CTATAGTGCAGTCGGCTTCTGACGTTCAGTGCAGCCGTCATCTGAAAACGACATGTCGCACAAGTCCTAA
GTTACGCGACAGGCTGCCGCCCTGCCCTTTTCCTGGCGTTTTCTTGTCGCGTGTTTTAGTCGCATAAAGT
AGAATACTTGCGACTAGAACCGGAGACATTACGCCATGAACAAGAGCGCCGCCGCTGGCCTGCTGGGCTA
TGCCCGCGTCAGCACCGACGACCAGGACTTGACCAACCAACGGGCCGAACTGCACGCGGCCGGCTGCACC
AAGCTGTTTTCCGAGAAGATCACCGGCACCAGGCGCGACCGCCCGGAGCTGGCCAGGATGCTTGACCACC
TACGCCCTGGCGACGTTGTGACAGTGACCAGGCTAGACCGCCTGGCCCGCAGCACCCGCGACCTACTGGA
CATTGCCGAGCGCATCCAGGAGGCCGGCGCGGGCCTGCGTAGCCTGGCAGAGCCGTGGGCCGACACCACC
ACGCCGGCCGGCCGCATGGTGTTGACCGTGTTCGCCGGCATTGCCGAGTTCGAGCGTTCCCTAATCATCG
ACCGCACCCGGAGCGGGCGCGAGGCCGCCAAGGCCCGAGGCGTGAAGTTTGGCCCCCGCCCTACCCTCAC
CCCGGCACAGATCGCGCACGCCCGCGAGCTGATCGACCAGGAAGGCCGCACCGTGAAAGAGGCGGCTGCA
CTGCTTGGCGTGCATCGCTCGACCCTGTACCGCGCACTTGAGCGCAGCGAGGAAGTGACGCCCACCGAGG
CCAGGCGGCGCGGTGCCTTCCGTGAGGACGCATTGACCGAGGCCGACGCCCTGGCGGCCGCCGAGAATGA
ACGCCAAGAGGAACAAGCATGAAACCGCACCAGGACGGCCAGGACGAACCGTTTTTCATTACCGAAGAGA
TCGAGGCGGAGATGATCGCGGCCGGGTACGTGTTCGAGCCGCCCGCGCACCTCTCAACCGTGCGGCTGCA
TGAAATCCTGGCCGGTTTGTCTGATGCCAAGCTGGCGGCCTGGCCGGCCAGCTTGGCCGCTGAAGAAACC
GAGCGCCGCCGTCTAAAAAGGTGATGTGTATTTGAGTAAAACAGCTTGCGTCATGCGGTCGCTGCGTATA
TGATGCGATGAGTAAATAAACAAATACGCAAGGGGAACGCATGAAGGTTATCGCTGTACTTAACCAGAAA
GGCGGGTCAGGCAAGACGACCATCGCAACCCATCTAGCCCGCGCCCTGCAACTCGCCGGGGCCGATGTTC
TGTTAGTCGATTCCGATCCCCAGGGCAGTGCCCGCGATTGGGCGGCCGTGCGGGAAGATCAACCGCTAAC
CGTTGTCGGCATCGACCGCCCGACGATTGACCGCGACGTGAAGGCCATCGGCCGGCGCGACTTCGTAGTG
ATCGACGGAGCGCCCCAGGCGGCGGACTTGGCTGTGTCCGCGATCAAGGCAGCCGACTTCGTGCTGATTC
CGGTGCAGCCAAGCCCTTACGACATATGGGCCACCGCCGACCTGGTGGAGCTGGTTAAGCAGCGCATTGA
GGTCACGGATGGAAGGCTACAAGCGGCCTTTGTCGTGTCGCGGGCGATCAAAGGCACGCGCATCGGCGGT
GAGGTTGCCGAGGCGCTGGCCGGGTACGAGCTGCCCATTCTTGAGTCCCGTATCACGCAGCGCGTGAGCT
ACCCAGGCACTGCCGCCGCCGGCACAACCGTTCTTGAATCAGAACCCGAGGGCGACGCTGCCCGCGAGGT
CCAGGCGCTGGCCGCTGAAATTAAATCAAAACTCATTTGAGTTAATGAGGTAAAGAGAAAATGAGCAAAA
GCACAAACACGCTAAGTGCCGGCCGTCCGAGCGCACGCAGCAGCAAGGCTGCAACGTTGGCCAGCCTGGC
AGACACGCCAGCCATGAAGCGGGTCAACTTTCAGTTGCCGGCGGAGGATCACACCAAGCTGAAGATGTAC
GCGGTACGCCAAGGCAAGACCATTACCGAGCTGCTATCTGAATACATCGCGCAGCTACCAGAGTAAATGA
GCAAATGAATAAATGAGTAGATGAATTTTAGCGGCTAAAGGAGGCGGCATGGAAAATCAAGAACAACCAG
GCACCGACGCCGTGGAATGCCCCATGTGTGGAGGAACGGGCGGTTGGCCAGGCGTAAGCGGCTGGGTTGC
CTGCCGGCCCTGCAATGGCACTGGAACCCCCAAGCCCGAGGAATCGGCGTGAGCGGTCGCAAACCATCCG
GCCCGGTACAAATCGGCGCGGCGCTGGGTGATGACCTGGTGGAGAAGTTGAAGGCCGCGCAGGCCGCCCA
GCGGCAACGCATCGAGGCAGAAGCACGCCCCGGTGAATCGTGGCAAGCGGCCGCTGATCGAATCCGCAAA
GAATCCCGGCAACCGCCGGCAGCCGGTGCGCCGTCGATTAGGAAGCCGCCCAAGGGCGACGAGCAACCAG
ATTTTTTCGTTCCGATGCTCTATGACGTGGGCACCCGCGATAGTCGCAGCATCATGGACGTGGCCGTTTT
CCGTCTGTCGAAGCGTGACCGACGAGCTGGCGAGGTGATCCGCTACGAGCTTCCAGACGGGCACGTAGAG
GTTTCCGCAGGGCCGGCCGGCATGGCCAGTGTGTGGGATTACGACCTGGTACTGATGGCGGTTTCCCATC
TAACCGAATCCATGAACCGATACCGGGAAGGGAAGGGAGACAAGCCCGGCCGCGTGTTCCGTCCACACGT
TGCGGACGTACTCAAGTTCTGCCGGCGAGCCGATGGCGGAAAGCAGAAAGACGACCTGGTAGAAACCTGC
ATTCGGTTAAACACCACGCACGTTGCCATGCAGCGTACGAAGAAGGCCAAGAACGGCCGCCTGGTGACGG
TATCCGAGGGTGAAGCCTTGATTAGCCGCTACAAGATCGTAAAGAGCGAAACCGGGCGGCCGGAGTACAT
CGAGATCGAGCTAGCTGATTGGATGTACCGCGAGATCACAGAAGGCAAGAACCCGGACGTGCTGACGGTT
CACCCCGATTACTTTTTGATCGATCCCGGCATCGGCCGTTTTCTCTACCGCCTGGCACGCCGCGCCGCAG
GCAAGGCAGAAGCCAGATGGTTGTTCAAGACGATCTACGAACGCAGTGGCAGCGCCGGAGAGTTCAAGAA
GTTCTGTTTCACCGTGCGCAAGCTGATCGGGTCAAATGACCTGCCGGAGTACGATTTGAAGGAGGAGGCG
GGGCAGGCTGGCCCGATCCTAGTCATGCGCTACCGCAACCTGATCGAGGGCGAAGCATCCGCCGGTTCCT
AATGTACGGAGCAGATGCTAGGGCAAATTGCCCTAGCAGGGGAAAAAGGTCGAAAAGGACTCTTTCCTGT
GGATAGCACGTACATTGGGAACCCAAAGCCGTACATTGGGAACCGGAACCCGTACATTGGGAACCCAAAG
CCGTACATTGGGAACCGGTCACACATGTAAGTGACTGATATAAAAGAGAAAAAAGGCGATTTTTCCGCCT
AAAACTCTTTAAAACTTATTAAAACTCTTAAAACCCGCCTGGCCTGTGCATAACTGTCTGGCCAGCGCAC
AGCCGAAGTGCTGCAAAAAGCGCCTACCCTTCGGTCGCTGCGCTCCCTACGCCCCGCCGCTTCGCGTCGG
CCTATCGCGGCCGCTGGCCGCTCAAAAATGGCTGGCCTACGGCCAGGCAATCTACCAGGGCGCGGACAAG
CCGCGCCGTCGCCACTCGACCGCCGGCGCCCACATCAAGGCACCCTGCCTCGCGCGTTTCGGTGATGACG
GTGAAAACCTCTGACACATGCAGCTCCCGGTGACGGTCACAGCTTGTCTGTAAGCGGATGCCGGGAGCAG
ACAAGCCCGTCAGGGCGCGTCAGCGGGTGTTGGCGGGTGTCGGGGCGCAGCCATGACCCAGTCACGTAGC
GATAGCGGAGTGTATACTGGCTTAACTATGCGGCATCAGAGCAGATTGTACTGAGAGTGCACCATATGCG
GTGTGAAATACCGCACAGATGCGTAAGGAGAAAATACCGCATCAGGCGCTCATCCGCTTCCTCGCTCACT
GACTCGCTGCGCTCGGTCGTTCGGCTGCGGCGAGCGGTATCAGCTCACTCAAAGGCGGTAATACGGTTAT
CCACAGAATCAGGGGATAACGCAGGAAAGAACATGTGAGCAAAAGGCCAGCAAAAGGCCAGGAACCGTAA
AAAGGCCGCGTTGCTGGCGTTTTTCCATAGGCTCCGCCCCCCTGACGAGCATCACAAAAATCGACGCTCA
AGTCAGAGGTGGCGAAACCCGACAGGACTATAAAGATACCAGGCGTTTCCCCCTGGAAGCTCCCTCGTGC
GCTCTCCTGTTCCGACCCTGCCGCTTACCGGATACCTGTCCGCCTTTCTCCCTTCGGGAAGCGTGGCGCT
TTCTCATAGCTCACGCTGTAGGTATCTCAGTTCGGTGTAGGTCGTTCGCTCCAAGCTGGGCTGTGTGCAC
GAACCCCCCGTTCAGCCCGACCGCTGCGCCTTATCCGGTAACTATCGTCTTGAGTCCAACCCGGTAAGAC
ACGACTTATCGCCACTGGCAGCAGCCACTGGTAACAGGATTAGCAGAGCGAGGTATGTAGGCGGTGCTAC
AGAGTTCTTGAAGTGGTGGCCTAACTACGGCTACACTAGAAGGACAGTATTTGGTATCTGCGCTCTGCTG
AAGCCAGTTACCTTCGGAAAAAGAGTTGGTAGCTCTTGATCCGGCAAACAAACCACCGCTGGTAGCGGTG
GTTTTTTTGTTTGCAAGCAGCAGATTACGCGCAGAAAAAAAGGATCTCAAGAAGATCCTTTGATCTTTTC
TACGGGGTCTGACGCTCAGTGGAACGAAAACTCACGTTAAGGGATTTTGGTCATGCATTCTAGGTGATTA
GAAAAACTCATCGAGCATCAAATGAAACTGCAATTTATTCATATCAGGATTATCAATACCATATTTTTGA
AAAAGCCGTTTCTGTAATGAAGGAGAAAACTCACCGAGGCAGTTCCATAGGATGGCAAGATCCTGGTATC
GGTCTGCGATTCCGACTCGTCCAACATCAATACAACCTATTAATTTCCCCTCGTCAAAAATAAGGTTATC
AAGTGAGAAATCACCATGAGTGACGACTGAATCCGGTGAGAATGGCAAAAGTTTATGCATTTCTTTCCAG
ACTTGTTCAACAGGCCAGCCATTACGCTCGTCATCAAAATCACTCGCATCAACCAAACCGTTATTCATTC
GTGATTGCGCCTGAGCGAGTCGAAATACGCGATCGCTGTTAAAAGGACAATTACAAACAGGAATCGAATG
CAACCGGCGCAGGAACACTGCCAGCGCATCAACAATATTTTCACCTGAATCAGGATATTCTTCTAATACC
TGGAATGCTGTTTTCCCTGGGATCGCAGTGGTGAGTAACCATGCATCATCAGGAGTACGGATAAAATGCT
TGATGGTCGGAAGAGGCATAAATTCCGTCAGCCAGTTTAGTCTGACCATCTCATCTGTAACATCATTGGC
AACGCTACCTTTGCCATGTTTCAGAAACAACTCTGGCGCATCGGGCTTCCCATACAATCGGTAGATTGTC
GCACCTGATTGCCCGACATTATCGCGAGCCCATTTATACCCATATAAATCAGCATCCATGTTGGAATTTA
ATCGCGGCCTTGAGCAAGACGTTTCCCGTTGAATATGGCTCAT
